>Addgene plasmid #227657 | pAM198 | addgene full sequence | sequence record 455233 | Addgene NGS Result
GTAGCATCGATAGCAGCACCACCAATTAAATGATTTTCGAAATCGAACTTGACATTGGAACGAACATCAG
AAATAGCTTTAAGAACCTTAATGGCTTCGGCTGTGATTTCTTGACCAACGTGGTCACCTGGCAAAACGAC
GATCTTCTTAGGGGCAGACATTAGAATGGTATATCCTTGAAATATATATATATATATTGCTGAAATGTAA
AAGGTAAGAAAAGTTAGAAAGTAAGACGATTGCTAACCACCTATTGGAAAAAACAATAGGTCCTTAAATA
ATATTGTCAACTTCAAGTATTGTGATGCAAGCATTTAGTCATGAACGCTTCTCTATTCTATATGAAAAGC
CGGTTCCGGCGCTCTCACCTTTCCTTTTTCTCCCAATTTTTCAGTTGAAAAAGGTATATGCGTCAGGCGA
CCTCTGAAATTAACAAAAAATTTCCAGTCATCGAATTTGATTCTGTGCGATAGCGCCCCTGTGTGTTCTC
GTTATGTTGAGGAAAAAAATAATGGTTGCTAAGAGATTCGAACTCTTGCATCTTACGATACCTGAGTATT
CCCACAGTTAACTGCGGTCAAGATATTTCTTGAATCAGGCGCCTTAGACCGCTCGGCCAAACAACCAATT
ACTTGTTGAGAAATAGAGTATAATTATCCTATAAATATAACGTTTTTGAACACACATGAACAAGGAAGTA
CAGGACAATTGATTTTGAAGAGAATGTGGATTTTGATGTAATTGTTGGGATTCCATTTTTAATAAGGCAA
TAATATTAGGTATGTAGATATACTAGAAGTTCTCCTCGACCGGTCGATATGCGGTGTGAAATACCGCACA
GATGCGTAAGGAGAAAATACCGCATCAGGAAATTGTAAGCGTTAATATTTTGTTAAAATTCGCGTTAAAT
TTTTGTTAAATCAGCTCATTTTTTAACCAATAGGCCGAAATCGGCAAAATCCCTTATAAATCAAAAGAAT
AGACCGAGATAGGGT
[37 nt withheld, positions 996-1032]
AAAGAACGTGGACTCCAACGTCAAAGG
[49 nt withheld, positions 1060-1108]
T
[91 nt withheld, positions 1110-1200]
G
[124 nt withheld, positions 1202-1325]
CCATTCGCCATTCAGGCTGCGCAACTGTTGGGAAGGGCGATCGGTGCGGGCCTCTTCGCTATTACGCCAG
CTGGCGAAAGGGGGATGTGCTGCAAGGCGATTAAGTTGGGTAACGCCAGGGTTTTCCCAGTCACGACGTT
GTAAAACGACGGCCAGTGAATTGTAATACGACTCACTATAGGGCGAATTGGAGCTCATAATTTTATCTCA
CGTACGTAAATACACATTTCGATTAGTGACAGATTTAAAATCAAAACCGGATCTGAGATAATCCGACAGT
TACTCGAAAATCTCTTCATTTAGCTTGCAGACCGTGCATGATTTCCTCTTTTGTAATTAAATGGCCTATT
GTTTCTATATGTTCTAATAGTTCGTCAACATTATGTGACCATTCGTTCAATAATTGGCTTGAGTTTTTTG
GTTTTTCAAAATTCACGATTTTGGCTGGGCGATTAACTTTAGCGTATATGATGCCCTGGTTTACCAAATC
ACTGATGTATGTTTCCGTCTGGCTCTCCGTTAGGTCCAGCAATTCATTCAATCTTAGTAAAGTAATTCTG
GAATAGTATTCGGAAATGACTCTTAAATTGTGCTCGATGACCCTTTTTTGTAAATCTTCCCAGTGATGCT
TATTAGCTTCTCCACCAAATGCCAAATCATCCTCATTTAAGACGGGCTCATAGGTTTTTTGAACAATTGG
CCATCTCATCAACTCATTCGTAGTAAACAATTTTACTAAAGATTCTTGGCTTTCTAATTTTTTCAGGTTG
TTATCATTCTGGATTTTGTGAATTAAATCATTTTGTAAATTGCCGTAAGGTGAAAGGACTAAGAAATATA
CAATGTGCGATAAAACAGGTTTCCACTTAGCCTCATCTGATTTAATGGCGTCTGTTTGATAAATTTCTTG
CAGATACTGCGCAACTTCTAGGTATTCTCTCTTGTGCAAACTAATTTTTACCAGAAGATTATAATATTCT
AGCTTCAATGACTCGTATTTTGGATTTTTAAAAGTTTTTTTCAGAATTTTTCTTGAAAGCACCGTGGCTT
GGGAATAATCACCTTTTAATATACTCAATTCCATTTGCTCTAATATAAACTGAATTTTCTCAGACATTTC
CATGGAGCCATAGGTCTCAACCTGTAACTCACACAAGATGTCTGCAGCTTCATCAATCTTACCCTCTTCT
TTCTTAATTTCTACCAAATCTTTGGTGACCCTAGCTCTTTCCACTTCTACAGCTGCTGCGGCCGCTGCAG
CCACCCTGATAGTTTCAATGACACTAATTCTGGTGTTTAAATCCAAAGATTTCGAGCTTTTCAAATATTC
CATAACCTTTTGTATCATATACTGAATTGACAATTTCAACTGACCATGCTTTTTTGAGAGTAGAGTCAAT
TGCTCATTTAGGTCGTCCCACTTATTCCTTGATGCTAGCAGATCTACAATCTTGGCCAAAACTTCTTTCG
AGGAGGCCAGATCTGAAGCTTGTCTGGTTTTCTTCTCCAACACTAACAGTTGGTCTAAAGCAGAGTTACA
ATCATTTTGAGCGAGCGAATCGATCTTAGGAAACTCTTCCTTCAAAATTTGGCTATAATCCTTGTCAGCC
TTAATTGGTGCATCTCTTGACATACCTGGACCTTGAAATAAAACTTCCAAACCGCTTCCGTGATGGTGAT
GGTGATGGTGATGGTGATGCATCTTTCTCTACGTTTACTCTAGCAACAAAAATGGTACTGAGCCCAGCAG
TATATTCCTCTACTCTCTTAATTCAAGATTATCTCTGATGTAGTGTCCTGTTATGGTTTTTCCTTAGATT
CCCCTTTGCATTTTGCCACCGAAAAGTCAAAAAGATCACATACAAGACGGGTAATATTGGGGCGATGAGC
CGTACAGAACGAGTGAAAAATTTTAGGATTTATTAGGAATAATAATGATAATTTAGAGATGAGTATTTAG
CGAGAAGCATCTGAAGGTTGCACTAATTATTACTGTAAATAGTACAGTTGAGAAGCAAATACAAGGGAAG
ATCAAATACATGGCCGGTTCACAACTTAAGAATTTAAAGGCCGCCTTGAAGGCCCGTGGACTCACAGGTC
AAACAAACGTCAAAAGTAAGAATAAAAAAAATTCCAAAAGACAAGCGAAGGAGTATGATCGTGAAGAAAA
AAAAAAGGCCATTGCTGAAATCAGAGAAGAGTCTCGAGGGGGGGCCCGGTACCAGCTTTTGTTCCCTTTA
GTGAGGGTTAATTTCGAGCTTGGCGTAATCATGGTCATAGCTGTTTCCTGTGTGAAATTGTTATCCGCTC
ACAATTCCACACAACATACGAGCCGGAAGCATAAAGTGTAAAGCCTGGGGTGCCTAATGAGTGAGCTAAC
TCACATTAATTGCGTTGCGCTCACTGCCCGCTTTCCAGTCGGGAAACCTGTCGTGCCAGCTGCATTAATG
AATCGGCCAACGCGCGGGGAGAGGCGGTTTGCGTATTGGGCGCTCTTCCGCTTCCTCGCTCACTGACTCG
CTGCGCTCGGTCGTTCGGCTGCGGCGAGCGGTATCAGCTCACTCAAAGGCGGTAATACGGTTATCCACAG
AATCAGGGGATAACGCAGGAAAGAACATGTGAGCAAAAGGCCAGCAAAAGGCCAGGAACCGTAAAAAGGC
CGCGTTGCTGGCGTTTTTCCATAGGCTCCGCCCCCCTGACGAGCATCACAAAAATCGACGCTCAAGTCAG
AGGTGGCGAAACCCGACAGGACTATAAAGATACCAGGCGTTTCCCCCTGGAAGCTCCCTCGTGCGCTCTC
CTGTTCCGACCCTGCCGCTTACCGGATACCTGTCCGCCTTTCTCCCTTCGGGAAGCGTGGCGCTTTCTCA
TAGCTCACGCTGTAGGTATCTCAGTTCGGTGTAGGTCGTTCGCTCCAAGCTGGGCTGTGTGCACGAACCC
CCCGTTCAGCCCGACCGCTGCGCCTTATCCGGTAACTATCGTCTTGAGTCCAACCCGGTAAGACACGACT
TATCGCCACTGGCAGCAGCCACTGGTAACAGGATTAGCAGAGCGAGGTATGTAGGCGGTGCTACAGAGTT
CTTGAAGTGGTGGCCTAACTACGGCTACACTAGAAGAACAGTATTTGGTATCTGCGCTCTGCTGAAGCCA
GTTACCTTCGGAAAAAGAGTTGGTAGCTCTTGATCCGGCAAACAAACCACCGCTGGTAGCGGTGGTTTTT
TTGTTTGCAAGCAGCAGATTACGCGCAGAAAAAAAGGATCTCAAGAAGATCCTTTGATCTTTTCTACGGG
GTCTGACGCTCAGTGGAACGAAAACTCACGTTAAGGGATTTTGGTCATGAGATTATCAAAAAGGATCTTC
ACCTAGATCCTTTTAAATTAAAAATGAAGTTTTAAATCAATCTAAAGTATATATGAGTAAACTTGGTCTG
ACAGTTACCAATGCTTAATCAGTGAGGCACCTATCTCAGCGATCTGTCTATTTCGTTCATCCATAGTTGC
CTGACTCCCCGTCGTGTAGATAACTACGATACGGGAGGGCTTACCATCTGGCCCCAGTGCTGCAATGATA
CCGCGAGACCCACGCTCACCGGCTCCAGATTTATCAGCAATAAACCAGCCAGCCGGAAGGGCCGAGCGCA
GAAGTGGTCCTGCAACTTTATCCGCCTCCATCCAGTCTATTAATTGTTGCCGGGAAGCTAGAGTAAGTAG
TTCGCCAGTTAATAGTTTGCGCAACGTTGTTGCCATTGCTACAGGCATCGTGGTGTCACGCTCGTCGTTT
GGTATGGCTTCATTCAGCTCCGGTTCCCAACGATCAAGGCGAGTTACATGATCCCCCATGTTGTGCAAAA
AAGCGGTTAGCTCCTTCGGTCCTCCGATCGTTGTCAGAAGTAAGTTGGCCGCAGTGTTATCACTCATGGT
TATGGCAGCACTGCATAATTCTCTTACTGTCATGCCATCCGTAAGATGCTTTTCTGTGACTGGTGAGTAC
TCAACCAAGTCATTCTGAGAATAGTGTATGCGGCGACCGAGTTGCTCTTGCCCGGCGTCAATACGGGATA
ATACCGCGCCACATAGCAGAACTTTAAAAGTGCTCATCATTGGAAAACGTTCTTCGGGGCGAAAACTCTC
AAGGATCTTACCGCTGTTGAGATCCAGTTCGATGTAACCCACTCGTGCACCCAACTGATCTTCAGCATCT
TTTACTTTCACCAGCGTTTCTGGGTGAGCAAAAACAGGAAGGCAAAATGCCGCAAAAAAGGGAATAAGGG
CGACACGGAAATGTTGAATACTCATACTCTTCCTTTTTCAATATTATTGAAGCATTTATCAGGGTTATTG
TCTCATGAGCGGATACATATTTGAATGTATTTAGAAAAATAAACAAATAGGGGTTCCGCGCACATTTCCC
CGAAAAGTGCCACCTGACGTCTAAGAAACCATTATTATCATGACATTAACCTATAAAAATAGGCGTATCA
CGAGGCCCTTTCGTCTCGCGCGTTTCGGTGATGACGGTGAAAACCTCTGACACATGCAGCTCCCGGAGAC
GGTCACAGCTTGTCTGTAAGCGGATGCCGGGAGCAGACAAGCCCGTCAGGGCGCGTCAGCGGGTGTTGGC
GGGTGTCGGGGCTGGCTTAACTATGCGGCATCAGAGCAGATTGTACTGAGAGTGCACCATATCGACTACG
TCGTTAAGGCCGTTTCTGACAGAGTAAAATTCTTGAGGGAACTTTCACCATTATGGGAAATGGTTCAAGA
AGGTATTGACTTAAACTCCATCAAATGGTCAGGTCATTGAGTGTTTTTTATTTGTTGTATTTTTTTTTTT
TTAGAGAAAATCCTCCAATATATAAATTAGGAATCATAGTTTCATGATTTTCTGTTACACCTAACTTTTT
GTGTGGTGCCCTCCTCCTTGTCAATATTAATGTTAAAGTGCAATTCTTTTTCCTTATCACGTTGAGCCAT
TAGTATCAATTTGCTTACCTGTATTCCTTTACATCCTCCTTTTTCTCCTTCTTGATAAATGTATGTAGAT
TGCGTATATAGTTTCGTCTACCCTATGAACATATTCCATTTTGTAATTTCGTGTCGTTTCTATTATGAAT
TTCATTTATAAAGTTTATGTACAAATATCATAAAAAAAGAGAATCTTTTTAAGCAAGGATTTTCTTAACT
TCTTCGGCGACAGCATCACCGACTTCGGTGGTACTGTTGGAACCACCTAAATCACCAGTTCTGATACCTG
CATCCAAAACCTTTTTAACTGCATCTTCAATGGCCTTACCTTCTTCAGGCAAGTTCAATGACAATTTCAA
CATCATTGCAGCAGACAAGATAGTGGCGATAGGGTTGACCTTATTCTTTGGCAAATCTGGAGCAGAACCG
TGGCATGGTTCGTACAAACCAAATGCGGTGTTCTTGTCTGGCAAAGAGGCCAAGGACGCAGATGGCAACA
AACCCAAGGAACCTGGGATAACGGAGGCTTCATCGGAGATGATATCACCAAACATGTTGCTGGTGATTAT
AATACCATTTAGGTGGGTTGGGTTCTTAACTAGGATCATGGCGGCAGAATCAATCAATTGATGTTGAACC
TTCAATGTAGGGAATTCGTTCTTGATGGTTTCCTCCACAGTTTTTCTCCATAATCTTGAAGAGGCCAAAA
CATTAGCTTTATCCAAGGACCAAATAGGCAATGGTGGCTCATGTTGTAGGGCCATGAAAGCGGCCATTCT
TGTGATTCTTTGCACTTCTGGAACGGTGTATTGTTCACTATCCCAAGCGACACCATCACCATCGTCTTCC
TTTCTCTTACCAAAGTAAATACCTCCCACTAATTCTCTGACAACAACGAAGTCAGTACCTTTAGCAAATT
GTGGCTTGATTGGAGATAAGTCTAAAAGAGAGTCGGATGCAAAGTTACATGGTCTTAAGTTGGCGTACAA
TTGAAGTTCTTTACGGATTTTTAGTAAACCTTGTTCAGGTCTAACACTACCGGTACCCCATTTAGGACCA
CCCACAGCACCTAACAAAACGGCATCAGCCTTCTTGGAGGCTTCCAGCGCCTCATCTGGAAGTGGAACAC
CT
Features (pLannotate 1.2.2; 22 found; start..end, strand, type, name):
    162..569     -  promoter       LEU2 promoter: S. cerevisiae LEU2
    709..786     -  CDS            YO192_YEAST (fragment): Experimental evidence at protein level: Swiss-Prot protein existence level 1. From Saccharomyces cerevisiae (strain ATCC 204508 / S288c) (Baker's yeast).
    817..869     +  misc_feature   bom (fragment): basis of mobility region from pBR322
    897..1325    -  rep_origin     f1 ori (sequence partly withheld): f1 bacteriophage origin of replication; arrow indicates direction of (+) strand synthesis
   1329..1486    -  CDS            lacZα (fragment): LacZα fragment of β-galactosidase; lacZ fragment
   1489..1507    +  promoter       T7 promoter: promoter for bacteriophage T7 RNA polymerase
   1624..2958    -  CDS            RPN5: RPN5_YEAST - Also known as NAS5. Experimental evidence at protein level: Swiss-Prot protein existence level 1. Acts as a regulatory subunit of the 26S proteasome which is involved in the ATP-dependent degradation of ubiquitinated proteins. From Saccharomyces cerevisiae (strain ATCC 204508 / S288c) (Baker's yeast).
   2998..3021    -  CDS            8xHis: 8xHis affinity tag
   3365..3526    +  CDS            NOP14 (fragment): NOP14_YEAST - Also known as UTP2. Experimental evidence at protein level: Swiss-Prot protein existence level 1. Involved in nucleolar processing of pre-18S ribosomal RNA. Has a role in the nuclear export of 40S pre-ribosomal subunit to the cytoplasm. From Saccharomyces cerevisiae (strain ATCC 204508 / S288c) (Baker's yeast).
   3528..3548    +  misc_feature   MCS (fragment): pBluescript multiple cloning site
   3560..3578    -  promoter       T3 promoter: promoter for bacteriophage T3 RNA polymerase
   3623..3639    -  protein_bind   lac operator: The lac repressor binds to the lac operator to inhibit transcription in E. coli. This inhibition can be relieved by adding lactose or isopropyl-β-D-thiogalactopyranoside (IPTG). lac repressor encoded by lacI
   3647..3677    -  promoter       lac promoter: promoter for the E. coli lac operon
   3692..3713    -  protein_bind   CAP binding site: CAP binding activates transcription in the presence of cAMP. E. coli catabolite activator protein
   3726..3818    -  CDS            lacI (fragment): lac repressor; lacI; The lac repressor binds to the lac operator to inhibit transcription in E. coli. This inhibition can be relieved by adding lactose or isopropyl-β-D-thiogalactopyranoside (IPTG).
   4001..4589    -  rep_origin     ori: high-copy-number ColE1/pMB1/pBR322/pUC origin of replication
   4760..5620    -  CDS            AmpR: β-lactamase; bla; confers resistance to ampicillin, carbenicillin, and related antibiotics
   5621..5725    -  promoter       AmpR promoter: bla
   5820..5855    +  CDS            rop (fragment): Rop protein, which maintains plasmids at low copy number; rop
   5957..6007    +  misc_feature   bom (fragment): basis of mobility region from pBR322
   6006..6122    +  CDS            NFS1 (fragment): NFS1_YEAST - Also known as SPL1 From Saccharomyces cerevisiae (strain ATCC 204508 / S288c) (Baker's yeast).
   6484..161     -  CDS            LEU2 (across the origin): 3-isopropylmalate dehydrogenase, required for leucine biosynthesis; S. cerevisiae LEU2; yeast auxotrophic marker
