[The description below was written by a language model from this plasmid's Addgene catalogue record and pLannotate feature annotations shown in this document.]
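Description:
pAM198 is a yeast expression construct built on pRS305, a member of the pRS series of integrating shuttle vectors. Consistent with that backbone, the feature table shows no yeast replication origin or centromere, so stable maintenance in S. cerevisiae depends on integration into the genome, with selection through the LEU2 auxotrophic marker (3-isopropylmalate dehydrogenase, driven by its own promoter) in leucine-auxotrophic strains. In E. coli the plasmid is propagated at high copy from a ColE1/pUC-type origin under ampicillin selection from the β-lactamase gene. The pBluescript-derived remnants common to pRS vectors are also present: an f1 phage origin, lacZα fragment, lac promoter/operator, and flanking T7 and T3 promoters around the cloning site.

The insert is wild-type S. cerevisiae RPN5 (also called NAS5), which encodes a regulatory subunit of the 26S proteasome that functions in ATP-dependent degradation of ubiquitinated proteins. The coding sequence carries an N-terminal histidine tag, annotated as 8xHis. According to the catalogue entry it is followed by an HRV 3C protease cleavage site, although that site is not separately annotated; it would allow the tag to be removed after affinity purification. No promoter for RPN5 is named in the record. However, the region upstream of the tag extends several hundred bases to a fragment of NOP14, which suggests that native yeast genomic flanking sequence was cloned with the gene and may drive its expression.

The associated work examines how lid–base contacts in the 26S proteasome control conformational switching. In that context, this plasmid likely provides tagged wild-type Rpn5 in yeast for affinity isolation of proteasome complexes, probably as the reference for mutant variants.
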