Addgene plasmid #227657: pAM198
Purpose: pRS305 His-HRV3C-Rpn5 WT
Depositing lab: Andreas Martin. Depositing organization: University of California, Berkeley. Publication: Specific lid-base contacts in the 26s proteasome control the conformational switching required for substrate degradation. Greene ER, Goodall EA, de la Pena AH, Matyskiela ME, Lander GC, Martin A. Elife. 2019 Nov 28;8:e49806. doi: 10.7554/eLife.49806. PubMed 31778111.
Backbone
  Vector backbone: pRS305
  Vector type: Yeast Expression
  Selectable markers: LEU
Growth in bacteria
  Bacterial resistance: Ampicillin, 100 μg/mL
  Growth temperature: 37°C
  Growth strain: DH5alpha
  Copy number: High Copy
Gene/Insert
  Gene/Insert name: rpn5
  Species: S. cerevisiae (budding yeast)
  Entrez Gene: RPN5 (a.k.a. YDL147W, NAS5)
  Tag / fusion protein: His-HRV3C- (N terminal on insert)
Terms and licenses: Academic/Nonprofit Terms; Industry Terms: Not Available to Industry
How to cite: pAM198 was a gift from Andreas Martin (Addgene plasmid # 227657 ; http://n2t.net/addgene:227657 ; RRID:Addgene_227657)
